Addgene plasmid #159170: hHS1-M7A
Purpose: Human codon-optimized cytosolic labile heme reporter
Depositing lab: Amit Reddi. Depositing organization: Georgia Institute of Technology. Publication: Heme dynamics and trafficking factors revealed by genetically encoded fluorescent heme sensors. Hanna DA, Harvey RM, Martinez-Guzman O, Yuan X, Chandrasekharan B, Raju G, Outten FW, Hamza I, Reddi AR. Proc Natl Acad Sci U S A. 2016 Jul 5;113(27):7539-44. doi: 10.1073/pnas.1523802113. Epub 2016 May 31. PubMed 27247412.
Backbone
  Vector backbone: pcDNA3-eGFP
  Backbone manufacturer: Doug Golenbock (Addgene #13031)
  Backbone size w/o insert (bp): 6146
  Total vector size (bp): 7906
  Vector type: Mammalian Expression
  Selectable markers: BleoR
Growth in bacteria
  Bacterial resistance: Ampicillin, 100 μg/mL
  Growth temperature: 37°C
  Growth strain: DH5alpha
  Copy number: High Copy
Gene/Insert
  Gene/Insert name: hHS1-M7A
  Species: H. sapiens (human)
  Insert size (bp): 1760
  Mutation: Mutated Met 7 of the cyt b562 module of hHS1 to Ala (M7A), creates medium affinity heme sensor
  Promoter: CMV
  Cloning method: Restriction Enzyme; 5′ cloning site BamHI (not destroyed); 3′ cloning site XhoI (not destroyed)
  Sequencing primers: 5′ CMV-F or T7
Terms and licenses: Academic/Nonprofit Terms; Industry Terms: Not Available to Industry
Depositor comments: The first-generation heme sensor, HS1, consists of a heme-binding domain, the His/Met coordinating 4-alpha-helical bundle hemoprotein cytochrome b562 (Cyt b562) (13), fused to a pair of fluorescent proteins, EGFP and Katushka 2 (mKATE2)
How to cite: hHS1-M7A was a gift from Amit Reddi (Addgene plasmid # 159170 ; http://n2t.net/addgene:159170 ; RRID:Addgene_159170)
