[The description below was written by a language model from this plasmid's Addgene catalogue record and pLannotate feature annotations shown in this document.]
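Description:
hHS1-M7A is a mammalian expression plasmid built on the pcDNA3-eGFP backbone that encodes a human codon-optimized, genetically encoded fluorescent sensor for cytosolic labile heme. The sensor follows the HS1 design: a heme-binding module, the His/Met-coordinating four-helix-bundle hemoprotein cytochrome b562, fused to two fluorescent proteins, EGFP and mKATE2. In this variant, Met 7 of the cytochrome b562 module is changed to alanine, which the depositor describes as creating a medium-affinity heme sensor. The insert was cloned between BamHI and XhoI sites, both retained. It is transcribed from the CMV immediate-early enhancer/promoter and terminated by the bovine growth hormone polyadenylation signal. A T7 promoter lies just upstream of the coding region.

The feature table annotates mKate2 followed by EGFP in two segments separated by a short unannotated gap. It does not label a cytochrome b562 module. It also calls a downstream stretch of the transcription unit a mukB fragment and a short sequence after the CMV promoter an HIV-1 LTR fragment. These are automated similarity matches, and their significance cannot be judged from the record. The sequenced record (7,457 nt) is also shorter than the catalogued total size (7,906 bp), a discrepancy the record does not explain.

For propagation in E. coli the plasmid carries a high-copy ColE1/pUC-type origin and an ampicillin resistance gene, plus an f1 origin. A BleoR (Sh ble) cassette driven by tandem SV40 and EM7 promoters, with an SV40 poly(A) signal, confers resistance to bleomycin-family drugs such as Zeocin and so allows selection in mammalian cells. The construct is intended for expression in mammalian cells to report cytosolic labile heme, in the context of studying heme dynamics and trafficking.
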