Features (pLannotate 1.2.2; 24 found; start..end, strand, type, name):
    110..489     +  enhancer       CMV enhancer: human cytomegalovirus immediate early enhancer
    490..693     +  promoter       CMV promoter: human cytomegalovirus (CMV) immediate early promoter
    689..722     +  LTR            5' LTR (truncated) (fragment): truncated 5' long terminal repeat (LTR) from HIV-1
    738..756     +  promoter       T7 promoter: promoter for bacteriophage T7 RNA polymerase
    822..1517    +  CDS            mKate2: mKate2 is a basic (constitutively fluorescent) red fluorescent protein published in 2009, derived from Entacmaea quadricolor. It is reported to be a rapidly-maturing monomer with moderate acid sensitivity.
   1509..2291    +  CDS            cEGFP: cEGFP is a basic (constitutively fluorescent) green fluorescent protein published in 2008, derived from Aequorea victoria.
   2304..2573    +  CDS            cEGFP (fragment): cEGFP is a basic (constitutively fluorescent) green fluorescent protein published in 2008, derived from Aequorea victoria.
   2550..3293    +  CDS            mukB (fragment): MUKB_ECOLI - Experimental evidence at protein level: Swiss-Prot protein existence level 1. Plays a central role in chromosome condensation, segregation and cell cycle progression. Functions as a homodimer, which is essential for chromosome partition. Involved in negative DNA supercoiling in vivo, and by this means organizes and compacts chromosomes. May achieve or facilitate chromosome segregation by condensation of DNA from both sides of a centrally located replisome during cell division. Stimulates both DNA relaxation and to a lesser extent decatenation activity of topoisomerase IV. From Esc
   3346..3570    +  polyA_signal   bGH poly(A) signal: bovine growth hormone polyadenylation signal
   3574..3595    +  promoter       SV40 promoter (fragment): SV40 enhancer and early promoter
   3616..4044    +  rep_origin     f1 ori (sequence partly withheld): f1 bacteriophage origin of replication; arrow indicates direction of (+) strand synthesis
   4058..4387    +  promoter       SV40 promoter: SV40 enhancer and early promoter
   4435..4482    +  promoter       EM7 promoter: synthetic bacterial promoter&nbsp
   4501..4875    +  CDS            BleoR: antibiotic-binding protein; Sh ble from Streptoalloteichus hindustanus; confers resistance to bleomycin, phleomycin, and Zeocin™
   4885..5010    +  CDS            ble (fragment): BLE_KLEPN - Experimental evidence at protein level: Swiss-Prot protein existence level 1. Binding protein with a strong affinity to the bleomycin family of antibiotics. Binds to CL990; an antimitotic-antibiotic compound. From Klebsiella pneumoniae.
   5005..5126    +  polyA_signal   SV40 poly(A) signal: SV40 polyadenylation signal
   5199..5215    -  protein_bind   lac operator: The lac repressor binds to the lac operator to inhibit transcription in E. coli. This inhibition can be relieved by adding lactose or isopropyl-β-D-thiogalactopyranoside (IPTG). lac repressor encoded by lacI
   5223..5253    -  promoter       lac promoter: promoter for the E. coli lac operon
   5268..5289    -  protein_bind   CAP binding site: CAP binding activates transcription in the presence of cAMP. E. coli catabolite activator protein
   5302..5394    -  CDS            lacI (fragment): lac repressor; lacI; The lac repressor binds to the lac operator to inhibit transcription in E. coli. This inhibition can be relieved by adding lactose or isopropyl-β-D-thiogalactopyranoside (IPTG).
   5577..6165    -  rep_origin     ori: high-copy-number ColE1/pMB1/pBR322/pUC origin of replication
   6336..7196    -  CDS            AmpR: β-lactamase; bla; confers resistance to ampicillin, carbenicillin, and related antibiotics
   7197..7301    -  promoter       AmpR promoter: bla
   7360..7412    -  misc_feature   bom (fragment): basis of mobility region from pBR322
>Addgene plasmid #159170 | hHS1-M7A | addgene full sequence | sequence record 311541 | Addgene NGS Result
AAAATTTAAGCTACAACAAGGCAAGGCTTGACCGACAATTGCATGAAGAATCTGCTTAGGGTTAGGCGTT
TTGCGCTGCTTCGCGATGTACGGGCCAGATATACGCGTTGACATTGATTATTGACTAGTTATTAATAGTA
ATCAATTACGGGGTCATTAGTTCATAGCCCATATATGGAGTTCCGCGTTACATAACTTACGGTAAATGGC
CCGCCTGGCTGACCGCCCAACGACCCCCGCCCATTGACGTCAATAATGACGTATGTTCCCATAGTAACGC
CAATAGGGACTTTCCATTGACGTCAATGGGTGGAGTATTTACGGTAAACTGCCCACTTGGCAGTACATCA
AGTGTATCATATGCCAAGTACGCCCCCTATTGACGTCAATGACGGTAAATGGCCCGCCTGGCATTATGCC
CAGTACATGACCTTATGGGACTTTCCTACTTGGCAGTACATCTACGTATTAGTCATCGCTATTACCATGG
TGATGCGGTTTTGGCAGTACATCAATGGGCGTGGATAGCGGTTTGACTCACGGGGATTTCCAAGTCTCCA
CCCCATTGACGTCAATGGGAGTTTGTTTTGGCACCAAAATCAACGGGACTTTCCAAAATGTCGTAACAAC
TCCGCCCCATTGACGCAAATGGGCGGTAGGCGTGTACGGTGGGAGGTCTATATAAGCAGAGCTCTCTGGC
TAACTAGAGAACCCACTGCTTACTGGCTTATCGAAATTAATACGACTCACTATAGGGAGACCCAAGCTGG
CTAGCGTTTAAACTTAAGCTTGGTACCGAGCTCGGATCCGCCACCATGCACATGGTCAGCGAGCTGATCA
AGGAAAACATGCACATGAAACTGTACATGGAGGGGACTGTGAACAATCACCATTTCAAATGCACCTCCGA
GGGCGAAGGGAAGCCCTACGAGGGCACACAGACTATGAGGATCAAGGCAGTGGAGGGAGGACCACTGCCA
TTCGCCTTTGACATTCTGGCTACCTCATTCATGTACGGCAGCAAAACCTTCATCAATCACACTCAGGGGA
TTCCCGACTTCTTTAAGCAGTCTTTCCCTGAAGGCTTTACTTGGGAGCGAGTGACCACATACGAGGATGG
AGGCGTCCTGACCGCCACACAGGACACAAGTCTGCAGGATGGCTGTCTGATCTATAACGTGAAGATTCGC
GGGGTCAACTTTCCCAGTAATGGACCTGTGATGCAGAAGAAAACCCTGGGATGGGAGGCTTCAACTGAAA
CCCTGTACCCAGCAGACGGAGGACTGGAGGGACGAGCAGATATGGCTCTGAAACTGGTGGGCGGGGGACA
CCTGATCTGCAACCTGAAGACTACCTATCGGTCCAAGAAACCTGCTAAGAATCTGAAAATGCCAGGCGTG
TACTATGTGGACCGGAGACTGGAGAGAATTAAGGAAGCAGATAAAGAGACCTACGTGGAGCAGCACGAAG
TGGCTGTCGCACGATATTGTGACCTGCCTTCTAAACTGGGCCATCGGGGCGGGTCTATGGTGAGTAAGGG
CGAGGAACTGTTCACAGGGGTGGTCCCAATCCTGGTGGAACTGGACGGCGATGTCAATGGGCACAAGTTC
AGCGTGTCCGGAGAGGGAGAAGGGGACGCAACCTTTGGAGGCAGCGCCGACCTGGAAGATAATGCCGAGA
CACTGAACGATAATCTGAAAGTGATCGAGAAAGCCGACAACGCCGCTCAGGTCAAGGATGCTCTGACTAA
AATGAGGGCAGCCGCTCTGGATGCACAGAAAGCCACCCCCCCTAAGCTGGAAGACAAATCACCTGATAGC
CCAGAGATGAAGGACTTCCGCCACGGATTTGATATCCTGGTCGGCCAGATTGACGATGCTCTGAAGCTGG
CAAATGAAGGCAAGGTGAAAGAGGCACAGGCAGCCGCTGAGCAGCTGAAAACAACTAGGAACGCCTACCA
TCAGAAGTATCGCGGGGGAAAGCTGACACTGAAATTCATCTGCACCACAGGCAAGCTGCCCGTGCCCTGG
CCAACTCTGGTCACTACCCTGGGATACGGCGTGCAGTGTTTTTCCCGCTATCCAGACCACATGAAGCAGC
ATGATTTCTTTAAATCTGCCATGCCCGAAGGCTACGTGCAGGAGAGAACCATCTTCTTTAAGGACGATGG
AAACTATAAAACAAGGGCTGAAGTGAAGTTCGAGGGAGACACTCTGGTCAACCGCATCGAACTGAAGGGC
ATTGACTTTAAAGAGGATGGAAATATTCTGGGCCACAAGCTGGAATACAACTATAATAGCCATAACGTGT
ACATCATGGCCGATAAGCAGAAAAACGGCATTAAGGTCAATTTCAAAATCCGGCACAATATTGAGGACGG
GAGCGTGCAGCTGGCCGATCATTACCAGCAGAACACCCCAATCGGGGACGGACCAGTGCTGCTGCCCGAT
AATCACTATCTGTCCACACAGTCTGCCCTGAGTAAGGACCCTAACGAAAAAAGAGATCACATGGTGCTGC
TGGAGTTTGTCACCGCAGCCGGGATTACACTGGGAATGGACGAGCTGTACAAGTGACTCGAGGCGATGGA
AGGCGTGCAGTTTAAACAGTTCAACTCCATTACTGATTACCACTCGCTGATGTTCGATCTGGGCATCATC
GCGCGTCGTCTGCGCTCCGCATCTGACCGTAGCAAATTCTATCGTCTGATCGAAGCTTCGCTGTATGGCG
GGATCTCCAGTGCCATTACCCGTTCTCTGCGCGACTACCTGTTGCCAGAAAACAGCGGCGTGCGTAAAGC
GTTCCAGGACATGGAAGCGGCGCTGCGTGAAAACCGTATGACGCTGGAAGCGATTCGTGTCACCCAGTCG
GACCGCGACCTGTTTAAGCATCTGATCAGCGAAGCCACCAACTACGTGGCGGCGGACTACATGCGTCACG
CCAACGAGCGCCGTGTCCATCTCGACAAAGCCCTGGAGTTTCGTCGCGAGCTACATACTTCGCGTCAGCA
ACTGGCGGCTGAGCAGTACAAACACGTCGATATGGCGCGTGAGCTGGCAGAGCACAACGGTGCCGAAGGC
GATCTGGAAGCGGATTATCAGGCGGCCAGTGATCACCTGAACCTGGTGCAAACCGCACTGCGTCAGCAGG
AGAAGATCGAACGCTACGAAGCGGATCTCGATGAGCTGCAGATCCGTCTGGAAGAGCAAAATGAAGTGGT
GGCAGAAGCCATCGAACGCCAGCAAGAGAATGAGGCTCGTGCGGAAGCTGCCGAACTGGAAGTGGACGAG
CTGTACAAGTGACTCGAGTCTAGAGGGCCCGTTTAAACCCGCTGATCAGCCTCGACTGTGCCTTCTAGTT
GCCAGCCATCTGTTGTTTGCCCCTCCCCCGTGCCTTCCTTGACCCTGGAAGGTGCCACTCCCACTGTCCT
TTCCTAATAAAATGAGGAAATTGCATCGCATTGTCTGAGTAGGTGTCATTCTATTCTGGGGGGTGGGGTG
GGGCAGGACAGCAAGGGGGAGGATTGGGAAGACAATAGCAGGCATGCTGGGGATGCGGTGGGCTCTATGG
CTTCTGAGGCGGAAAGAACCAGCTGGGGCTCTAGGGGGTATCCCC
[124 nt withheld, positions 3616-3739]
C
[91 nt withheld, positions 3741-3831]
A
[49 nt withheld, positions 3833-3881]
CCTTTGACGTTGGAGTCCACGTTCTTT
[37 nt withheld, positions 3909-3945]
ACCCTATCTCGGTCTATTCTTTTGATTTATAAGGGATTTTGCCGATTTCGGCCTATTGGTTAAAAAATGA
GCTGATTTAACAAAAATTTAACGCGAATTAATTCTGTGGAATGTGTGTCAGTTAGGGTGTGGAAAGTCCC
CAGGCTCCCCAGCAGGCAGAAGTATGCAAAGCATGCATCTCAATTAGTCAGCAACCAGGTGTGGAAAGTC
CCCAGGCTCCCCAGCAGGCAGAAGTATGCAAAGCATGCATCTCAATTAGTCAGCAACCATAGTCCCGCCC
CTAACTCCGCCCATCCCGCCCCTAACTCCGCCCAGTTCCGCCCATTCTCCGCCCCATGGCTGACTAATTT
TTTTTATTTATGCAGAGGCCGAGGCCGCCTCTGCCTCTGAGCTATTCCAGAAGTAGTGAGGAGGCTTTTT
TGGAGGCCTAGGCTTTTGCAAAAAGCTCCCGGGAGCTTGTATATCCATTTTCGGATCTGATCAGCACGTG
TTGACAATTAATCATCGGCATAGTATATCGGCATAGTATAATACGACAAGGTGAGGAACTAAACCATGGC
CAAGTTGACCAGTGCCGTTCCGGTGCTCACCGCGCGCGACGTCGCCGGAGCGGTCGAGTTCTGGACCGAC
CGGCTCGGGTTCTCCCGGGACTTCGTGGAGGACGACTTCGCCGGTGTGGTCCGGGACGACGTGACCCTGT
TCATCAGCGCGGTCCAGGACCAGGTGGTGCCGGACAACACCCTGGCCTGGGTGTGGGTGCGCGGCCTGGA
CGAGCTGTACGCCGAGTGGTCGGAGGTCGTGTCCACGAACTTCCGGGACGCCTCCGGGCCGGCCATGACC
GAGATCGGCGAGCAGCCGTGGGGGCGGGAGTTCGCCCTGCGCGACCCGGCCGGCAACTGCGTGCACTTCG
TGGCCGAGGAGCAGGACTGACACGTGCTACGAGATTTCGATTCCACCGCCGCCTTCTATGAAAGGTTGGG
CTTCGGAATCGTTTTCCGGGACGCCGGCTGGATGATCCTCCAGCGCGGGGATCTCATGCTGGAGTTCTTC
GCCCACCCCAACTTGTTTATTGCAGCTTATAATGGTTACAAATAAAGCAATAGCATCACAAATTTCACAA
ATAAAGCATTTTTTTCACTGCATTCTAGTTGTGGTTTGTCCAAACTCATCAATGTATCTTATCATGTCTG
TATACCGTCGACCTCTAGCTAGAGCTTGGCGTAATCATGGTCATAGCTGTTTCCTGTGTGAAATTGTTAT
CCGCTCACAATTCCACACAACATACGAGCCGGAAGCATAAAGTGTAAAGCCTGGGGTGCCTAATGAGTGA
GCTAACTCACATTAATTGCGTTGCGCTCACTGCCCGCTTTCCAGTCGGGAAACCTGTCGTGCCAGCTGCA
TTAATGAATCGGCCAACGCGCGGGGAGAGGCGGTTTGCGTATTGGGCGCTCTTCCGCTTCCTCGCTCACT
GACTCGCTGCGCTCGGTCGTTCGGCTGCGGCGAGCGGTATCAGCTCACTCAAAGGCGGTAATACGGTTAT
CCACAGAATCAGGGGATAACGCAGGAAAGAACATGTGAGCAAAAGGCCAGCAAAAGGCCAGGAACCGTAA
AAAGGCCGCGTTGCTGGCGTTTTTCCATAGGCTCCGCCCCCCTGACGAGCATCACAAAAATCGACGCTCA
AGTCAGAGGTGGCGAAACCCGACAGGACTATAAAGATACCAGGCGTTTCCCCCTGGAAGCTCCCTCGTGC
GCTCTCCTGTTCCGACCCTGCCGCTTACCGGATACCTGTCCGCCTTTCTCCCTTCGGGAAGCGTGGCGCT
TTCTCATAGCTCACGCTGTAGGTATCTCAGTTCGGTGTAGGTCGTTCGCTCCAAGCTGGGCTGTGTGCAC
GAACCCCCCGTTCAGCCCGACCGCTGCGCCTTATCCGGTAACTATCGTCTTGAGTCCAACCCGGTAAGAC
ACGACTTATCGCCACTGGCAGCAGCCACTGGTAACAGGATTAGCAGAGCGAGGTATGTAGGCGGTGCTAC
AGAGTTCTTGAAGTGGTGGCCTAACTACGGCTACACTAGAAGAACAGTATTTGGTATCTGCGCTCTGCTG
AAGCCAGTTACCTTCGGAAAAAGAGTTGGTAGCTCTTGATCCGGCAAACAAACCACCGCTGGTAGCGGTG
GTTTTTTTGTTTGCAAGCAGCAGATTACGCGCAGAAAAAAAGGATCTCAAGAAGATCCTTTGATCTTTTC
TACGGGGTCTGACGCTCAGTGGAACGAAAACTCACGTTAAGGGATTTTGGTCATGAGATTATCAAAAAGG
ATCTTCACCTAGATCCTTTTAAATTAAAAATGAAGTTTTAAATCAATCTAAAGTATATATGAGTAAACTT
GGTCTGACAGTTACCAATGCTTAATCAGTGAGGCACCTATCTCAGCGATCTGTCTATTTCGTTCATCCAT
AGTTGCCTGACTCCCCGTCGTGTAGATAACTACGATACGGGAGGGCTTACCATCTGGCCCCAGTGCTGCA
ATGATACCGCGAGACCCACGCTCACCGGCTCCAGATTTATCAGCAATAAACCAGCCAGCCGGAAGGGCCG
AGCGCAGAAGTGGTCCTGCAACTTTATCCGCCTCCATCCAGTCTATTAATTGTTGCCGGGAAGCTAGAGT
AAGTAGTTCGCCAGTTAATAGTTTGCGCAACGTTGTTGCCATTGCTACAGGCATCGTGGTGTCACGCTCG
TCGTTTGGTATGGCTTCATTCAGCTCCGGTTCCCAACGATCAAGGCGAGTTACATGATCCCCCATGTTGT
GCAAAAAAGCGGTTAGCTCCTTCGGTCCTCCGATCGTTGTCAGAAGTAAGTTGGCCGCAGTGTTATCACT
CATGGTTATGGCAGCACTGCATAATTCTCTTACTGTCATGCCATCCGTAAGATGCTTTTCTGTGACTGGT
GAGTACTCAACCAAGTCATTCTGAGAATAGTGTATGCGGCGACCGAGTTGCTCTTGCCCGGCGTCAATAC
GGGATAATACCGCGCCACATAGCAGAACTTTAAAAGTGCTCATCATTGGAAAACGTTCTTCGGGGCGAAA
ACTCTCAAGGATCTTACCGCTGTTGAGATCCAGTTCGATGTAACCCACTCGTGCACCCAACTGATCTTCA
GCATCTTTTACTTTCACCAGCGTTTCTGGGTGAGCAAAAACAGGAAGGCAAAATGCCGCAAAAAAGGGAA
TAAGGGCGACACGGAAATGTTGAATACTCATACTCTTCCTTTTTCAATATTATTGAAGCATTTATCAGGG
TTATTGTCTCATGAGCGGATACATATTTGAATGTATTTAGAAAAATAAACAAATAGGGGTTCCGCGCACA
TTTCCCCGAAAAGTGCCACCTGACGTCGACGGATCGGGAGATCTCCCGATCCCCTATGGTGCACTCTCAG
TACAATCTGCTCTGATGCCGCATAGTTAAGCCAGTATCTGCTCCCTGCTTGTGTGTTGGAGGTCGCTGAG
TAGTGCGCGAGC
